>Addgene plasmid #162765 | pGEM-sgControl_dual-MTS | addgene full sequence | sequence record 320822 | Addgene NGS Result
GTAATACGACTCACTATAGGGCGAATTGGCCAAGTCGGCCGAGCTCGAATTCGTCGACAATGCGTCGAGA
TCCAATTAGTTATTAGAGGGCCTATTTCCCATGATTCCTTCATATTTGCATATACGATACAAGGCTGTTA
GAGAGATAATTGGAATTAATTTGACTGTAAACACAAAGATATTAGTACAAAATACGTGACGTAGAAAGTA
ATAATTTCTTGGGTAGTTTGCAGTTTTAAAATTATGTTTTAAAATGGACTATCATATGCTTACCGTAACT
TGAAAGTATTTCGATTTCTTGGCTTTATATATCTTGTGGAAAGGACGAAACACCGAGCTGCACGCTGCCG
TCGTTTGAGAGCTATGCTGGAAACAGCATAGCAAGTTCAAATAAGGCTAGTCCGTTATCAACTTGGCCCC
GGAGCAGAACGACAGGAGTTGTGTTTGTGGACGAAGCAAGCTCAGTCACGACATCACTTACGCTAGCCTG
CAGTCTGCTCCGGGGCCAGTGGCACCGAGTCGGTGCTTTTTTTATTGGATCGGATGCCGGGACCGACGAG
TGCAGAGGCGTGCAAGCGAGCTTGGCGTAATCATGGTCATAGCTGTTTCCTGTGTGAAATTGTTATCCGC
TCACAACTCGAGGGATCCGGGCCCTCTAGATGCGGCCGCATGCATAAGCTTGAGTATTCTATAGTGTCAC
CTAAATAGCTTGGCGTAATCATGGTCATAGCTGTTTCCTGTGTGAAATTGTTATCCGCTCACAATTCCAC
ACAACATACGAGCCGGAAGCATAAAGTGTAAAGCCTGGGGTGCCTAATGAGTGAGCTAACTCACATTAAT
TGCGTTGCGCTCACTGCCCGCTTTCCAGTCGGGAAACCTGTCGTGCCAGCTGCATTAATGAATCGGCCAA
CGCGCGGGGAGAGGCGGTTTGCGTATTGGGCGCTCTTCCGCTTCCTCGCTCACTGACTCGCTGCGCTCGG
TCGTTCGGCTGCGGCGAGCGGTATCAGCTCACTCAAAGGCGGTAATACGGTTATCCACAGAATCAGGGGA
TAACGCAGGAAAGAACATGTGAGCAAAAGGCCAGCAAAAGGCCAGGAACCGTAAAAAGGCCGCGTTGCTG
GCGTTTTTCCATAGGCTCCGCCCCCCTGACGAGCATCACAAAAATCGACGCTCAAGTCAGAGGTGGCGAA
ACCCGACAGGACTATAAAGATACCAGGCGTTTCCCCCTGGAAGCTCCCTCGTGCGCTCTCCTGTTCCGAC
CCTGCCGCTTACCGGATACCTGTCCGCCTTTCTCCCTTCGGGAAGCGTGGCGCTTTCTCATAGCTCACGC
TGTAGGTATCTCAGTTCGGTGTAGGTCGTTCGCTCCAAGCTGGGCTGTGTGCACGAACCCCCCGTTCAGC
CCGACCGCTGCGCCTTATCCGGTAACTATCGTCTTGAGTCCAACCCGGTAAGACACGACTTATCGCCACT
GGCAGCAGCCACTGGTAACAGGATTAGCAGAGCGAGGTATGTAGGCGGTGCTACAGAGTTCTTGAAGTGG
TGGCCTAACTACGGCTACACTAGAAGAACAGTATTTGGTATCTGCGCTCTGCTGAAGCCAGTTACCTTCG
GAAAAAGAGTTGGTAGCTCTTGATCCGGCAAACAAACCACCGCTGGTAGCGGTGGTTTTTTTGTTTGCAA
GCAGCAGATTACGCGCAGAAAAAAAGGATCTCAAGAAGATCCTTTGATCTTTTCTACGGGGTCTGACGCT
CAGTGGAACGAAAACTCACGTTAAGGGATTTTGGTCATGAGATTATCAAAAAGGATCTTCACCTAGATCC
TTTTAAATTAAAAATGAAGTTTTAAATCAATCTAAAGTATATATGAGTAAACTTGGTCTGACAGTTACCA
ATGCTTAATCAGTGAGGCACCTATCTCAGCGATCTGTCTATTTCGTTCATCCATAGTTGCCTGACTCCCC
GTCGTGTAGATAACTACGATACGGGAGGGCTTACCATCTGGCCCCAGTGCTGCAATGATACCGCGAGACC
CACGCTCACCGGCTCCAGATTTATCAGCAATAAACCAGCCAGCCGGAAGGGCCGAGCGCAGAAGTGGTCC
TGCAACTTTATCCGCCTCCATCCAGTCTATTAATTGTTGCCGGGAAGCTAGAGTAAGTAGTTCGCCAGTT
AATAGTTTGCGCAACGTTGTTGCCATTGCTACAGGCATCGTGGTGTCACGCTCGTCGTTTGGTATGGCTT
CATTCAGCTCCGGTTCCCAACGATCAAGGCGAGTTACATGATCCCCCATGTTGTGCAAAAAAGCGGTTAG
CTCCTTCGGTCCTCCGATCGTTGTCAGAAGTAAGTTGGCCGCAGTGTTATCACTCATGGTTATGGCAGCA
CTGCATAATTCTCTTACTGTCATGCCATCCGTAAGATGCTTTTCTGTGACTGGTGAGTACTCAACCAAGT
CATTCTGAGAATAGTGTATGCGGCGACCGAGTTGCTCTTGCCCGGCGTCAATACGGGATAATACCGCGCC
ACATAGCAGAACTTTAAAAGTGCTCATCATTGGAAAACGTTCTTCGGGGCGAAAACTCTCAAGGATCTTA
CCGCTGTTGAGATCCAGTTCGATGTAACCCACTCGTGCACCCAACTGATCTTCAGCATCTTTTACTTTCA
CCAGCGTTTCTGGGTGAGCAAAAACAGGAAGGCAAAATGCCGCAAAAAAGGGAATAAGGGCGACACGGAA
ATGTTGAATACTCATACTCTTCCTTTTTCAATATTATTGAAGCATTTATCAGGGTTATTGTCTCATGAGC
GGATACATATTTGAATGTATTTAGAAAAATAAACAAATAGGGGTTCCGCGCACATTTCCCCGAAAAGTGC
CACCTGACGTCTAAGAAACCATTATTATCATGACATTAACCTATAAAAATAGGCGTATCACGAGGCCCTT
TCGTCTCGCGCGTTTCGGTGATGACGGTGAAAACCTCTGACACATGCAGCTCCCGGAGACGGTCACAGCT
TGTCTGTAAGCGGATGCCGGGAGCAGACAAGCCCGTCAGGGCGCGTCAGCGGGTGTTGGCGGGTGTCGGG
GCTGGCTTAACTATGCGGCATCAGAGCAGATTGTACTGAGAGTGCACCATATGCGGTGTGAAATACCGCA
CAGATGCGTAAGGAGAAAATACCGCATCAGGAAATTGTAAGCGTTAATATTTTGTTAAAATTCGCGTTAA
ATTTTTGTTAAATCAGCTCATTTTTTAACCAATAGGCCGAAATCGGCAAAATCCCTTATAAATCAAAAGA
ATAGACCGAGATAGGGT
[37 nt withheld, positions 3308-3344]
AAAGAACGTGGACTCCAACGTCAAAGG
[49 nt withheld, positions 3372-3420]
T
[91 nt withheld, positions 3422-3512]
G
[124 nt withheld, positions 3514-3637]
CCATTCGCCATTCAGGCTGCGCAACTGTTGGGAAGGGCGATCGGTGCGGGCCTCTTCGCTATTACGCCAG
CTGGCGAAAGGGGGATGTGCTGCAAGGCGATTAAGTTGGGTAACGCCAGGGTTTTCCCAGTCACGACGTT
GTAAAACGACGGCCAGTGAATT
Features (pLannotate 1.2.2; 17 found; start..end, strand, type, name):
      2..20      +  promoter       T7 promoter: promoter for bacteriophage T7 RNA polymerase
     86..326     +  promoter       U6 promoter: RNA polymerase III promoter for human U6 snRNA
    371..415     +  misc_RNA       tracrRNA (fragment): trans-activating CRISPR RNA for the Streptococcus pyogenes CRISPR/Cas9 system
    508..526     +  misc_RNA       gRNA scaffold (fragment): guide RNA scaffold for the Streptococcus pyogenes CRISPR/Cas9 system
    620..636     -  protein_bind   lac operator: The lac repressor binds to the lac operator to inhibit transcription in E. coli. This inhibition can be relieved by adding lactose or isopropyl-β-D-thiogalactopyranoside (IPTG). lac repressor encoded by lacI
    688..706     -  promoter       SP6 promoter: promoter for bacteriophage SP6 RNA polymerase
    748..764     -  protein_bind   lac operator: The lac repressor binds to the lac operator to inhibit transcription in E. coli. This inhibition can be relieved by adding lactose or isopropyl-β-D-thiogalactopyranoside (IPTG). lac repressor encoded by lacI
    772..802     -  promoter       lac promoter: promoter for the E. coli lac operon
    817..838     -  protein_bind   CAP binding site: CAP binding activates transcription in the presence of cAMP. E. coli catabolite activator protein
    851..943     -  CDS            lacI (fragment): lac repressor; lacI; The lac repressor binds to the lac operator to inhibit transcription in E. coli. This inhibition can be relieved by adding lactose or isopropyl-β-D-thiogalactopyranoside (IPTG).
   1126..1714    -  rep_origin     ori: high-copy-number ColE1/pMB1/pBR322/pUC origin of replication
   1885..2745    -  CDS            AmpR: β-lactamase; bla; confers resistance to ampicillin, carbenicillin, and related antibiotics
   2746..2850    -  promoter       AmpR promoter: bla
   2945..2980    +  CDS            rop (fragment): Rop protein, which maintains plasmids at low copy number; rop
   3082..3181    +  misc_feature   bom (fragment): basis of mobility region from pBR322
   3209..3637    -  rep_origin     f1 ori (sequence partly withheld): f1 bacteriophage origin of replication; arrow indicates direction of (+) strand synthesis
   3641..3798    -  CDS            lacZα (fragment): LacZα fragment of β-galactosidase; lacZ fragment
