[The description below was written by a language model from this plasmid's Addgene catalogue record and pLannotate feature annotations shown in this document.]
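Description:
pGEM-sgControl_dual-MTS is a small (about 3.8 kb) guide RNA expression plasmid built on the pGEM-11zf(+) cloning backbone and catalogued as a mammalian expression vector. It is maintained in E. coli through a high-copy ColE1/pUC-type origin and selected with ampicillin via the β-lactamase gene and its native promoter. The backbone also carries an f1 phage origin for single-stranded DNA production. Other pGEM remnants are flanking T7 and SP6 phage promoters, lac promoter/operator elements, and fragments of lacZα, lacI, rop and bom, none of which play a role in the mammalian payload.

The payload is a human U6 RNA polymerase III promoter driving a control single guide RNA for the Streptococcus pyogenes Cas9 system. The spacer sequence is not specified in the record. The annotation detects the scaffold only as two separated fragments (a tracrRNA portion and a terminal gRNA scaffold portion). This is consistent with a scaffold interrupted by extra inserted sequence. The "dual-MTS" in the name, together with the associated work on CRISPR/dual-FRET molecular beacons, suggests that these insertions are two molecular beacon target sites, although the feature table does not annotate them directly.

The plasmid carries no Cas9 or dCas9 gene and no mammalian selection marker, so it would be transfected alongside a separate Cas9-type protein source. The record's stated purpose is simply expression of this sgRNA. In context it appears to serve as the control guide for live-cell imaging of non-repetitive genomic loci, where beacons hybridising to the guide report its location by fluorescence.
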