Addgene plasmid #162765: pGEM-sgControl_dual-MTS
Purpose: Expressing sgControl_dual-MTS
Depositing lab: Antony K Chen. Publication: CRISPR/dual-FRET molecular beacon for sensitive live-cell imaging of non-repetitive genomic loci. Mao S, Ying Y, Wu X, Krueger CJ, Chen AK. Nucleic Acids Res. 2019 Nov 18;47(20):e131. doi: 10.1093/nar/gkz752. PubMed 31504824.
Backbone
  Vector backbone: pGEM-11zf(+)
  Vector type: Mammalian Expression
Growth in bacteria
  Bacterial resistance: Ampicillin, 100 μg/mL
  Growth temperature: 30°C
  Growth strain: NEB Stable
  Copy number: High Copy
Gene/Insert
  Gene/Insert name: sgControl_dual-MTS
  gRNA/shRNA sequence: Unspecified
  Species: H. sapiens (human)
  Promoter: U6
  Cloning method: Restriction Enzyme; 5′ cloning site unknown (unknown if destroyed); 3′ cloning site unknown (unknown if destroyed)
  Sequencing primers: 5′ M13F; 3′ SP6
Terms and licenses: Academic/Nonprofit Terms; Industry Terms: Not Available to Industry
How to cite: pGEM-sgControl_dual-MTS was a gift from Antony K Chen (Addgene plasmid # 162765 ; http://n2t.net/addgene:162765 ; RRID:Addgene_162765)
